Addgene plasmid #231293: pAVEC2_N-TurboID
Purpose: (Empty Backbone) For transiently expressing fusion proteins with N terminal TurboID for proximity labeling in plants (includes p19 silencing suppressor)
Depositing lab: Jacob Brunkard. Depositing organization: University of Wisconsin, Madison. Publication: Seamless, modular binary vectors for plant cell and molecular biology. Greenhalgh R, Horner W, Klimpel KA, Chatterjee S, Scarpin MR, Brunkard JO. Plant Biotechnol J. 2025 Jun 26. doi: 10.1111/pbi.70233. PubMed 40574375.
Backbone
  Vector backbone: Backbone assembled from fragments of pENTR, pEG103, and NPTII
  Vector type: Plant Expression
  Tag / fusion protein: TurboID (N terminal on insert)
Growth in bacteria
  Bacterial resistance: Kanamycin, 50 μg/mL
  Growth temperature: 37°C
  Growth strain: DH5alpha
  Copy number: Unknown
Gene/Insert
  Gene/Insert name: None
  Mutation: N/A
  Tag / fusion protein: TurboID (N terminal on insert)
Terms and licenses: Academic/Nonprofit Terms; Industry Terms: Not Available to Industry
Depositor comments: No gene inserted in primary locus, this is a vector backbone. pAVEC2 has a p19 expression cassette (TBSV p19 silencing supressor from tomato bushy stunt virus) inserted into a secondary locus for increased protein expression in plant transient expression experiments.
How to cite: pAVEC2_N-TurboID was a gift from Jacob Brunkard (Addgene plasmid # 231293 ; http://n2t.net/addgene:231293 ; RRID:Addgene_231293)
