[The description below was written by a language model from this plasmid's Addgene catalogue record and pLannotate feature annotations shown in this document.]
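Description:
pAVEC2_N-TurboID is an empty plant binary vector for transient expression of proteins fused at their N terminus to TurboID, the engineered promiscuous biotin ligase used for proximity labeling. The backbone was assembled from fragments of pENTR, pEG103 and an NPTII source. It carries a high-copy ColE1/pUC-type origin for E. coli, and the pVS1 oriV with the RepA replication and StaA stability genes, which support maintenance in Agrobacterium. Bacterial selection is by kanamycin through an aph(3')-Ia gene. Two tandem octopine-type left border repeats are annotated, but no right border was called. No plant selectable marker is annotated within the expression region, which fits the stated transient use.

The main expression cassette has a CaMV 35S promoter preceded by an additional 35S fragment (a duplicated-enhancer-like arrangement), followed by the TMV Ω translational enhancer. Next comes a coding sequence annotated as E. coli birA, which corresponds to the BirA-derived TurboID tag, and then a CaMV polyadenylation signal. No gene is inserted at the primary locus. A gene of interest would be cloned downstream of TurboID, though the record does not describe the cloning site.

At a secondary locus, in the opposite orientation, sits the tomato bushy stunt virus p19 gene, terminated by the Arabidopsis HSP18.2 terminator. Its promoter is not annotated. p19 binds siRNAs and suppresses post-transcriptional gene silencing, which raises protein yield in transient assays.

The second, shorter sequencing record (7,057 nt versus 8,757 nt) lacks the p19 cassette and the extra 35S fragment, so it does not match the catalogue description. The full-length record is the one that does.
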