Features (pLannotate 1.2.2; 14 found; start..end, strand, type, name):
      1..589     +  rep_origin     ori: high-copy-number ColE1/pMB1/pBR322/pUC origin of replication
    827..1456    +  CDS            pVS1 StaA: stability protein from the Pseudomonas plasmid pVS1 (Heeb et al., 2000)
   1885..2958    +  CDS            pVS1 RepA: replication protein from the Pseudomonas plasmid pVS1 (Heeb et al., 2000)
   3024..3218    +  rep_origin     pVS1 oriV: origin of replication for the Pseudomonas plasmid pVS1 (Heeb et al., 2000)
   3385..3408    +  misc_feature   LB T-DNA repeat: left border repeat from octopine Ach5 T-DNA
   3430..3453    +  misc_feature   LB T-DNA repeat: left border repeat from octopine Ach5 T-DNA
   3542..3790    -  terminator     HSP terminator: efficient transcription terminator from the Arabidopsis thaliana heat shock protein 18.2 gene (Nagaya et al., 2010)
   3795..4310    -  CDS            P19_TBSVC: Experimental evidence at protein level: Swiss-Prot protein existence level 1. Acts as a suppressor of RNA-mediated gene silencing, also known as post-transcriptional gene silencing (PTGS), a mechanism of plant viral defense that limits the accumulation of viral RNAs. Binds to short interfering RNAs (siRNAs) with high affinity. Acts as a molecular caliper to specifically select siRNAs based on the length of the duplex region of the RNA (By similarity). From Tomato bushy stunt virus (strain Cherry) (TBSV).
   5563..5863    +  promoter       CaMV 35S promoter (fragment): strong constitutive promoter from cauliflower mosaic virus
   5864..6205    +  promoter       CaMV 35S promoter: strong constitutive promoter from cauliflower mosaic virus
   6221..6276    +  misc_feature   TMV Ω: translational enhancer from the tobacco mosaic virus 5'-leader sequence (Gallie et al., 1988)
   6292..7251    +  CDS            birA: BIRA_ECOLI - Also known as bioR, dhbB. Experimental evidence at protein level: Swiss-Prot protein existence level 1. Acts both as a biotin--[acetyl-CoA-carboxylase] ligase and a biotin-operon repressor. In the presence of ATP, BirA activates biotin to form the BirA-biotinyl-5'-adenylate (BirA-bio-5'-AMP or holoBirA) complex. HoloBirA can either transfer the biotinyl moiety to the biotin carboxyl carrier protein (BCCP) subunit of acetyl-CoA carboxylase, or bind to the biotin operator site and inhibit transcription of the operon. From Escherichia coli (strain K12).
   7427..7586    +  polyA_signal   CaMV poly(A) signal (fragment): cauliflower mosaic virus polyadenylation signal
   7802..8611    +  CDS            KanR: aminoglycoside phosphotransferase; aph(3')-Ia; confers resistance to kanamycin in bacteria or G418 (Geneticin®) in eukaryotes
>Addgene plasmid #231293 | pAVEC2_N-TurboID | addgene full sequence | sequence record 491545 | Addgene NGS Result
TTGAGATCCTTTTTTTCTGCGCGTAATCTGCTGCTTGCAAACAAAAAAACCACCGCTACCAGCGGTGGTT
TGTTTGCCGGATCAAGAGCTACCAACTCTTTTTCCGAAGGTAACTGGCTTCAGCAGAGCGCAGATACCAA
ATACTGTTCTTCTAGTGTAGCCGTAGTTAGGCCACCACTTCAAGAACTCTGTAGCACCGCCTACATACCT
CGCTCTGCTAATCCTGTTACCAGTGGCTGCTGCCAGTGGCGATAAGTCGTGTCTTACCGGGTTGGACTCA
AGACGATAGTTACCGGATAAGGCGCAGCGGTCGGGCTGAACGGGGGGTTCGTGCACACAGCCCAGCTTGG
AGCGAACGACCTACACCGAACTGAGATACCTACAGCGTGAGCTATGAGAAAGCGCCACGCTTCCCGAAGG
GAGAAAGGCGGACAGGTATCCGGTAAGCGGCAGGGTCGGAACAGGAGAGCGCACGAGGGAGCTTCCAGGG
GGAAACGCCTGGTATCTTTATAGTCCTGTCGGGTTTCGCCACCTCTGACTTGAGCGTCGATTTTTGTGAT
GCTCGTCAGGGGGGCGGAGCCTATGGAAAAACGCCAGCAACGCGGCCTTTTTACGGTTCCTGGCCTTTTG
CTGGCCTTTTGCTCACATGTTCTTTCCTGCGTTATCCCCTGATTCTGTGGATAACCGTATTACCGCCTTT
GAGTGACTGAAGAACCGAGCGCCGCCGTCTAAAAAGGTGATGTGTATTTGAGTAAAACAGCTTGCGTCAT
GCGGTCGCTGCGTATATGATGCGATGAGTAAATAAACAAATACGCAAGGGGAACGCATGAAGGTTATCGC
TGTACTTAACCAGAAAGGCGGGTCAGGCAAGACGACCATCGCAACCCATCTAGCCCGCGCCCTGCAACTC
GCCGGGGCCGATGTTCTGTTAGTCGATTCCGATCCCCAGGGCAGTGCCCGCGATTGGGCGGCCGTGCGGG
AAGATCAACCGCTAACCGTTGTCGGCATCGACCGCCCGACGATTGACCGCGACGTGAAGGCCATCGGCCG
GCGCGACTTCGTAGTGATCGACGGAGCGCCCCAGGCGGCGGACTTGGCTGTGTCCGCGATCAAGGCAGCC
GACTTCGTGCTGATTCCGGTGCAGCCAAGCCCTTACGACATATGGGCCACCGCCGACCTGGTGGAGCTGG
TTAAGCAGCGCATTGAGGTCACGGATGGAAGGCTACAAGCGGCCTTTGTCGTGTCGCGGGCGATCAAAGG
CACGCGCATCGGCGGTGAGGTTGCCGAGGCGCTGGCCGGGTACGAGCTGCCCATTCTTGAGTCCCGTATC
ACGCAGCGCGTGAGCTACCCAGGCACTGCCGCCGCCGGCACAACCGTTCTTGAATCAGAACCCGAGGGCG
ACGCTGCCCGCGAGGTCCAGGCGCTGGCCGCTGAAATTAAATCAAAACTCATTTGAGTTAATGAGGTAAA
GAGAAAATGAGCAAAAGCACAAACACGCTAAGTGCCGGCCGTCCGAGCGCACGCAGCAGCAAGGCTGCAA
CGTTGGCCAGCCTGGCAGACACGCCAGCCATGAAGCGGGTCAACTTTCAGTTGCCGGCGGAGGATCACAC
CAAGCTGAAGATGTACGCGGTACGCCAAGGCAAGACCATTACCGAGCTGCTATCTGAATACATCGCGCAG
CTACCAGAGTAAATGAGCAAATGAATAAATGAGTAGATGAATTTTAGCGGCTAAAGGAGGCGGCATGGAA
AATCAAGAACAACCAGGCACCGACGCCGTGGAATGCCCCATGTGTGGAGGAACGGGCGGTTGGCCAGGCG
TAAGCGGCTGGGTTGCCTGCCGGCCCTGCAATGGCACTGGAACCCCCAAGCCCGAGGAATCGGCGTGAGC
GGTCGCAAACCATCCGGCCCGGTACAAATCGGCGCGGCGCTGGGTGATGACCTGGTGGAGAAGTTGAAGG
CCGCGCAGGCCGCCCAGCGGCAACGCATCGAGGCAGAAGCACGCCCCGGTGAATCGTGGCAAGCGGCCGC
TGATCGAATCCGCAAAGAATCCCGGCAACCGCCGGCAGCCGGTGCGCCGTCGATTAGGAAGCCGCCCAAG
GGCGACGAGCAACCAGATTTTTTCGTTCCGATGCTCTATGACGTGGGCACCCGCGATAGTCGCAGCATCA
TGGACGTGGCCGTTTTCCGTCTGTCGAAGCGTGACCGACGAGCTGGCGAGGTGATCCGCTACGAGCTTCC
AGACGGGCACGTAGAGGTTTCCGCAGGGCCGGCCGGCATGGCCAGTGTGTGGGATTACGACCTGGTACTG
ATGGCGGTTTCCCATCTAACCGAATCCATGAACCGATACCGGGAAGGGAAGGGAGACAAGCCCGGCCGCG
TGTTCCGTCCACACGTTGCGGACGTACTCAAGTTCTGCCGGCGAGCCGATGGCGGAAAGCAGAAAGACGA
CCTGGTAGAAACCTGCATTCGGTTAAACACCACGCACGTTGCCATGCAGCGTACGAAGAAGGCCAAGAAC
GGCCGCCTGGTGACGGTATCCGAGGGTGAAGCCTTGATTAGCCGCTACAAGATCGTAAAGAGCGAAACCG
GGCGGCCGGAGTACATCGAGATCGAGCTAGCTGATTGGATGTACCGCGAGATCACAGAAGGCAAGAACCC
GGACGTGCTGACGGTTCACCCCGATTACTTTTTGATCGATCCCGGCATCGGCCGTTTTCTCTACCGCCTG
GCACGCCGCGCCGCAGGCAAGGCAGAAGCCAGATGGTTGTTCAAGACGATCTACGAACGCAGTGGCAGCG
CCGGAGAGTTCAAGAAGTTCTGTTTCACCGTGCGCAAGCTGATCGGGTCAAATGACCTGCCGGAGTACGA
TTTGAAGGAGGAGGCGGGGCAGGCTGGCCCGATCCTAGTCATGCGCTACCGCAACCTGATCGAGGGCGAA
GCATCCGCCGGTTCCTAATGTACGGAGCAGATGCTAGGGCAAATTGCCCTAGCAGGGGAAAAAGGTCGAA
AAGGTCTCTTTCCTGTGGATAGCACGTACATTGGGAACCCAAAGCCGTACATTGGGAACCGGAACCCGTA
CATTGGGAACCCAAAGCCGTACATTGGGAACCGGTCACACATGTAAGTGACTGATATAAAAGAGAAAAAA
GGCGATTTTTCCGCCTAAAACTCTTTAAAACTTATTAAAACTCTTAAAACCCGCCTGGCCTGTGCATAAC
TGTCTGGCCAGCGCACAGCCGAAGAGCTGCAAAAAGCGCCTACCCTTCGGTCGCTGCGCTCCCTACGCCC
CGCCGCTTCGCGTCGGCCTATCGCGGCCGCTGGCCGCTCAAAAATGGCTGGCCTACGGCCAGGCAATCTA
CCAGCGCGCGGACAAGCTAGGATTGGCAGGATATATTCAGTTGTAAATGCGAGCTGTTGGCTGGCTGGTG
GCAGGATATATTCAGTTGTAAATAAATTGACGCTTAGACAACTTAATAACACATTGCGGACGTTTTTAAT
GTACTGAATTAACGCCGAATTAATTCGAGCTCTCTAGAAAGCTTATCTTTAATCATATTCCATAGTCCAT
ACCATAGCACATACAGTAGTTATATGCTGCAGAAGAGATCCAACAAAACATTCACAATGGATTATAGAAA
CATTTGTTTATTCATTATAATGAGATCTTACATTCATTTAATATTAGAAAAAGCCACAAATTCATAACAC
AACAAGCCAAGAAGAAAACACAAACTTAAGCACACAAGCTTTTTATTTGACACACCAAATATTTCATCTT
CATCTTCATATTTACTCGCTTTCTTTTTCGAAGGTCTCAGTACCTTCAGGGCATCCTCTTGATACATTAC
TTTCCACTTCGATTGGGGCAAGCTGTAGCAGTTCTTGCTTAGACCGAATTGCCATCTCACAGAGATGCTG
AAGAGTTCGCGACCCTCCAGAAACGGTGATACTAACTCCTCGAAACCGAATACTATAGGTACATCCGATC
TGGTCGAAACCGAAAAATCGAGATGCTGCATAGTTAACCGAATCTCCCGTCCAAGATCCAAGGACTCTGT
GCAGTGAAGCTTCCGTCCTGTCGTATCTGAGATATCTCTTAAATACAACTTTCCCGAAACCCCAGCTTTC
CTTGAAACCAAGGGGATTATCTTGATTCGAATTAGTCTCATCGTTATGTAGCCGCCACTCAGTCCAACTC
GGACTTTCGTCAGGAAGTTTGAAGGGAGAAGTGGTACCTCCTGATCCTCCATCCCAACGTTCACTGTTAG
CTTGTTCCCTAGCGTCGTTTCCTTGTATAGCTCGTTCCATCTGTTAATCAGAAAAACTCAGATTAATCGA
CAAATTCGATCGCACAAACTAGAAACTAACACCAGATCTAGATAGAAATCACAAATCGAAGAGTAATTAT
TCGACAAAACTCAAATTATTTGAACAAATCGGATGATATCTATGAAACCCTAATCGAGAATTAAGATGAT
ATCTAACGATCAAACCCAGAAAATCGTCTTCGATCTAAGATTAACAGAATCTAAACCAAAGAACATATAC
GAAATTGGGATCGAACGAAAACAAAATCGAAGATTTTGAGAGAATAAGGAACACAGAAATTTACCTTCAT
CACGGTAGAGAGAATTGAGAGAAAGTTTTTAAGATTTTGAGAAATTGAAATCTGAATTGTGAAGAAGAAG
AGCTCTTTGGGTATTGTTTTATAGAAGAAGAAGAAGAAAAGACGAGGACGACTAGGTCACGAGAAAGCTA
AGGCGGTGAAGCAATAGCTAATAATAAAATGACACGTGTATTGAGCGTTGTTTACACGCAAAGTTGTTTT
TGGCTAATTGCCTTATTTTTAGGTTGAGGAAAAGTATTTGTGCTTTGAGTTGATAAACACGACTCGTGTG
TGCCGGCTGCAACCACTTTGACGCCGTTTATTACTGACTCGTCGACTCGAGACTAGAGCCAAGCTGATCT
CCTTTGCCCCGGAGATCACCATGGACGACTTTCTCTATCTCTACGATCTAGGAAGAAAGTTCGACGGAGA
AGGTGACGATACCATGTTCACCACCGATAATGAGAAGATTAGCCTCTTCAATTTCAGAAAGAATGCTGAC
CCACAGATGGTTAGAGAGGCTTACGCGGCAGGTCTCATCAAGACGATCTACCCGAGTAATAATCTCCAGG
AGATCAAATACCTTCCCAAGAAGGTTAAAGATGCAGTCAAAAGATTCAGGACTAACTGCATCAAGAACAC
AGAGAAAGATATATTTCTCAAGATCAGAAGTACTATTCCAGTATGGACGATTCAAGGCTTGCTTCATAAA
CCAAGGCAAGTAATAGAGATTGGAGTCTCTAAGAAAGTAGTTCCTACTGAATCAAAGGCCATGGAGTCAA
AAATTCAGATCGAGGATCTAACAGAACTCGCCGTGAAGACTGGCGAACAGTTCATACAGAGTCTTTTACG
ACTCAATGACAAGAAGAAAATCTTCGTCAACATGGTGGAGCACGACACTCTCGTCTACTCCAAGAATATC
AAAGATACAGTCTCAGAAGACCAAAGGGCTATTGAGACTTTTCAACAAAGGGTAATATCGGGAAACCTCC
TCGGATTCCATTGCCCAGCTATCTGTCACTTCATCAAAAGGACAGTAGAAAAGGAAGGTGGCACCTACAA
ATGCCATCATTGCGATAAAGGAAAGGCTATCGTTCAAGATGCCTCTGCCGACAGTGGTCCCAAAGATGGA
CCCCCACCCACGAGGAGCATCGTGGAAAAAGAAGACGTTCCAACCACGTCTTCAAAGCAAGTGGATTGAT
GTGATATCTCCACTGACGTAAGGGATGACGCACAATCCCACTATCCTTCGCAATGAGACTTTTCAACAAA
GGGTAATATCGGGAAACCTCCTCGGATTCCATTGCCCAGCTATCTGTCACTTCATCAAAAGGACAGTAGA
AAAGGAAGGTGGCACCTACAAATGCCATCATTGCGATAAAGGAAAGGCTATCGTTCAAGATGCCTCTGCC
GACAGTGGTCCCAAAGATGGACCCCCACCCACGAGGAGCATCGTGGAAAAAGAAGACGTTCCAACCACGT
CTTCAAAGCAAGTGGATTGATGTGATATCTCCACTGACGTAAGGGATGACGCACAATCCCACTATCCTTC
GCAAGACCCTTCCTCTATATAAGGAAGTTCATTTCATTTGGAGAGAGGCCTATTTTTACAACAATTACCA
ACAACAACAAACAACAAACAACATTACAATTACTATTTACAATTACAGGCCTCCCGGGACCATGAAAGAT
AACACTGTTCCATTGAAACTCATCGCTCTCCTCGCTAACGGTGAGTTCCACTCTGGTGAGCAGCTCGGTG
AGACTTTAGGTATGTCTCGTGCTGCTATCAACAAGCACATCCAGACTTTACGTGATTGGGGAGTTGATGT
TTTCACTGTTCCAGGAAAGGGTTACTCTTTACCAGAGCCAATCCCATTATTGAACGCTAAGCAGATCTTG
GGTCAGCTTGATGGAGGATCTGTTGCTGTTCTTCCAGTTGTTGATTCTACTAACCAGTACCTTCTCGATC
GTATTGGAGAGCTCAAGTCTGGTGATGCTTGCATTGCTGAGTACCAGCAGGCAGGTCGTGGTTCTCGTGG
TAGGAAGTGGTTCTCTCCATTCGGTGCAAACCTCTACCTTTCTATGTTCTGGAGGCTTAAGAGGGGTCCA
GCTGCTATTGGTCTTGGTCCAGTTATTGGTATTGTTATGGCTGAGGCTCTCAGGAAGCTCGGTGCTGATA
AGGTTAGGGTGAAGTGGCCAAACGATCTCTACCTCCAGGATAGGAAGTTGGCTGGTATTTTGGTGGAGCT
TGCTGGAATTACTGGAGATGCTGCTCAGATTGTGATCGGAGCTGGAATCAACGTGGCTATGAGGAGGGTC
GAGGAGTCTGTCGTCAACCAGGGATGGATCACTCTTCAGGAGGCTGGTATCAACCTTGATAGGAACACAC
TTGCTGCTACACTTATCAGGGAGCTTAGGGCTGCTCTTGAGTTGTTCGAGCAAGAGGGTTTGGCTCCATA
CTTGCCAAGGTGGGAGAAGTTGGATAACTTCATCAACAGGCCAGTCAAGTTGATCATCGGTGATAAGGAG
ATTTTCGGTATTTCTAGGGGTATTGATAAGCAAGGTGCTTTGTTGTTGGAGCAAGATGGTGTTATCAAGC
CATGGATGGGTGGTGAGATCTCTTTGAGGTCTGCTGAGAAGGGGTCAGGAAGCGAAACACCAGGAACATC
AGAAAGTGCAACACCAGAATCTGGATCCGGCTCTGAAACTCCTGGTACTAGTGAATCGGCTACCCCTGAA
TCAGGGTCCTGATCACGGCCATGCTAGAGTCCGCAAAAATCACCAGTCTCTCTCTACAAATCTATCTCTC
TCTATTTTTCTCCAGAATAATGTGTGAGTAGTTCCCAGATAAGGGAATTAGGGTTCTTATAGGGTTTCGC
TCATGTGTTGAGCATATAAGAAACCCTTAGTATGTATTTGTATTTGTAAAATACTTCTATCAATAAAATT
TCTAATTCCTAAAACCAAAATCCAGTGACCTGGTAACCTGGCAGGATATATGCGGTTGTAATTTTGGCAG
GATATATGCGGTTGTAATTCATTTTTATTGTCTAAATTTCTGTATTTGTTTGTTTGCAATTAGATCCACG
TTGTGTCTCAAAATCTCTGATGTTACATTGCACAAGATAAAAATATATCATCATGAACAATAAAACTGTC
TGCTTACATAAACAGTAATACAAGGGGTGTTATGAGCCATATTCAACGGGAAACGTCGAGGCCGCGATTA
AATTCCAACATGGATGCTGATTTATATGGGTATAAATGGGCTCGCGATAATGTCGGGCAATCAGGTGCGA
CAATCTATCGCTTGTATGGGAAGCCCGATGCGCCAGAGTTGTTTCTGAAACATGGCAAAGGTAGCGTTGC
CAATGATGTTACAGATGAGATGGTCAGACTAAACTGGCTGACGGAATTTATGCCTCTTCCGACCATCAAG
CATTTTATCCGTACTCCTGATGATGCATGGTTACTCACCACTGCGATCCCCGGAAAAACAGCATTCCAGG
TATTAGAAGAATATCCTGATTCAGGTGAAAATATTGTTGATGCGCTGGCAGTGTTCCTGCGCCGGTTGCA
TTCGATTCCTGTTTGTAATTGTCCTTTTAACAGCGATCGCGTATTTCGTCTCGCTCAGGCGCAATCACGA
ATGAATAACGGTTTGGTTGATGCGAGTGATTTTGATGACGAGCGTAATGGCTGGCCTGTTGAACAAGTCT
GGAAAGAAATGCATAAACTTTTGCCATTCTCACCGGATTCAGTCGTCACTCATGGTGATTTCTCACTTGA
TAACCTTATTTTTGACGAGGGGAAATTAATAGGTTGTATTGATGTTGGACGAGTCGGAATCGCAGACCGA
TACCAGGATCTTGCCATCCTATGGAACTGCCTCGGTGAGTTTTCTCCTTCATTACAGAAACGGCTTTTTC
AAAAATATGGTATTGATAATCCTGATATGAATAAATTGCAGTTTCATTTGATGCTCGATGAGTTTTTCTA
ATCAGAATTGGTTAATTGGTTGTAACACTGGCAGAGCATTACGCTGACTTGACGGGACGGCGCAAGCTCA
TGACCAAAATCCCTTAACGTGAGTTACGCGTCGTTCCACTGAGCGTCAGACCCCGTAGAAAAGATCAAAG
GATCTTC
