Features (pLannotate 1.2.2; 11 found; start..end, strand, type, name):
      1..589     +  rep_origin     ori: high-copy-number ColE1/pMB1/pBR322/pUC origin of replication
    827..1456    +  CDS            pVS1 StaA: stability protein from the Pseudomonas plasmid pVS1 (Heeb et al., 2000)
   1885..2958    +  CDS            pVS1 RepA: replication protein from the Pseudomonas plasmid pVS1 (Heeb et al., 2000)
   3024..3218    +  rep_origin     pVS1 oriV: origin of replication for the Pseudomonas plasmid pVS1 (Heeb et al., 2000)
   3385..3408    +  misc_feature   LB T-DNA repeat: left border repeat from octopine Ach5 T-DNA
   3430..3453    +  misc_feature   LB T-DNA repeat: left border repeat from octopine Ach5 T-DNA
   4164..4505    +  promoter       CaMV 35S promoter: strong constitutive promoter from cauliflower mosaic virus
   4521..4576    +  misc_feature   TMV Ω: translational enhancer from the tobacco mosaic virus 5'-leader sequence (Gallie et al., 1988)
   4592..5551    +  CDS            birA: BIRA_ECOLI - Also known as bioR, dhbB. Experimental evidence at protein level: Swiss-Prot protein existence level 1. Acts both as a biotin--[acetyl-CoA-carboxylase] ligase and a biotin-operon repressor. In the presence of ATP, BirA activates biotin to form the BirA-biotinyl-5'-adenylate (BirA-bio-5'-AMP or holoBirA) complex. HoloBirA can either transfer the biotinyl moiety to the biotin carboxyl carrier protein (BCCP) subunit of acetyl-CoA carboxylase, or bind to the biotin operator site and inhibit transcription of the operon. From Escherichia coli (strain K12).
   5727..5886    +  polyA_signal   CaMV poly(A) signal (fragment): cauliflower mosaic virus polyadenylation signal
   6102..6911    +  CDS            KanR: aminoglycoside phosphotransferase; aph(3')-Ia; confers resistance to kanamycin in bacteria or G418 (Geneticin®) in eukaryotes
>Addgene plasmid #231293 | pAVEC2_N-TurboID Sequencing Result | analyzer sequence | sequence record 483211
TTGAGATCCTTTTTTTCTGCGCGTAATCTGCTGCTTGCAAACAAAAAAACCACCGCTACCAGCGGTGGTT
TGTTTGCCGGATCAAGAGCTACCAACTCTTTTTCCGAAGGTAACTGGCTTCAGCAGAGCGCAGATACCAA
ATACTGTTCTTCTAGTGTAGCCGTAGTTAGGCCACCACTTCAAGAACTCTGTAGCACCGCCTACATACCT
CGCTCTGCTAATCCTGTTACCAGTGGCTGCTGCCAGTGGCGATAAGTCGTGTCTTACCGGGTTGGACTCA
AGACGATAGTTACCGGATAAGGCGCAGCGGTCGGGCTGAACGGGGGGTTCGTGCACACAGCCCAGCTTGG
AGCGAACGACCTACACCGAACTGAGATACCTACAGCGTGAGCTATGAGAAAGCGCCACGCTTCCCGAAGG
GAGAAAGGCGGACAGGTATCCGGTAAGCGGCAGGGTCGGAACAGGAGAGCGCACGAGGGAGCTTCCAGGG
GGAAACGCCTGGTATCTTTATAGTCCTGTCGGGTTTCGCCACCTCTGACTTGAGCGTCGATTTTTGTGAT
GCTCGTCAGGGGGGCGGAGCCTATGGAAAAACGCCAGCAACGCGGCCTTTTTACGGTTCCTGGCCTTTTG
CTGGCCTTTTGCTCACATGTTCTTTCCTGCGTTATCCCCTGATTCTGTGGATAACCGTATTACCGCCTTT
GAGTGACTGAAGAACCGAGCGCCGCCGTCTAAAAAGGTGATGTGTATTTGAGTAAAACAGCTTGCGTCAT
GCGGTCGCTGCGTATATGATGCGATGAGTAAATAAACAAATACGCAAGGGGAACGCATGAAGGTTATCGC
TGTACTTAACCAGAAAGGCGGGTCAGGCAAGACGACCATCGCAACCCATCTAGCCCGCGCCCTGCAACTC
GCCGGGGCCGATGTTCTGTTAGTCGATTCCGATCCCCAGGGCAGTGCCCGCGATTGGGCGGCCGTGCGGG
AAGATCAACCGCTAACCGTTGTCGGCATCGACCGCCCGACGATTGACCGCGACGTGAAGGCCATCGGCCG
GCGCGACTTCGTAGTGATCGACGGAGCGCCCCAGGCGGCGGACTTGGCTGTGTCCGCGATCAAGGCAGCC
GACTTCGTGCTGATTCCGGTGCAGCCAAGCCCTTACGACATATGGGCCACCGCCGACCTGGTGGAGCTGG
TTAAGCAGCGCATTGAGGTCACGGATGGAAGGCTACAAGCGGCCTTTGTCGTGTCGCGGGCGATCAAAGG
CACGCGCATCGGCGGTGAGGTTGCCGAGGCGCTGGCCGGGTACGAGCTGCCCATTCTTGAGTCCCGTATC
ACGCAGCGCGTGAGCTACCCAGGCACTGCCGCCGCCGGCACAACCGTTCTTGAATCAGAACCCGAGGGCG
ACGCTGCCCGCGAGGTCCAGGCGCTGGCCGCTGAAATTAAATCAAAACTCATTTGAGTTAATGAGGTAAA
GAGAAAATGAGCAAAAGCACAAACACGCTAAGTGCCGGCCGTCCGAGCGCACGCAGCAGCAAGGCTGCAA
CGTTGGCCAGCCTGGCAGACACGCCAGCCATGAAGCGGGTCAACTTTCAGTTGCCGGCGGAGGATCACAC
CAAGCTGAAGATGTACGCGGTACGCCAAGGCAAGACCATTACCGAGCTGCTATCTGAATACATCGCGCAG
CTACCAGAGTAAATGAGCAAATGAATAAATGAGTAGATGAATTTTAGCGGCTAAAGGAGGCGGCATGGAA
AATCAAGAACAACCAGGCACCGACGCCGTGGAATGCCCCATGTGTGGAGGAACGGGCGGTTGGCCAGGCG
TAAGCGGCTGGGTTGCCTGCCGGCCCTGCAATGGCACTGGAACCCCCAAGCCCGAGGAATCGGCGTGAGC
GGTCGCAAACCATCCGGCCCGGTACAAATCGGCGCGGCGCTGGGTGATGACCTGGTGGAGAAGTTGAAGG
CCGCGCAGGCCGCCCAGCGGCAACGCATCGAGGCAGAAGCACGCCCCGGTGAATCGTGGCAAGCGGCCGC
TGATCGAATCCGCAAAGAATCCCGGCAACCGCCGGCAGCCGGTGCGCCGTCGATTAGGAAGCCGCCCAAG
GGCGACGAGCAACCAGATTTTTTCGTTCCGATGCTCTATGACGTGGGCACCCGCGATAGTCGCAGCATCA
TGGACGTGGCCGTTTTCCGTCTGTCGAAGCGTGACCGACGAGCTGGCGAGGTGATCCGCTACGAGCTTCC
AGACGGGCACGTAGAGGTTTCCGCAGGGCCGGCCGGCATGGCCAGTGTGTGGGATTACGACCTGGTACTG
ATGGCGGTTTCCCATCTAACCGAATCCATGAACCGATACCGGGAAGGGAAGGGAGACAAGCCCGGCCGCG
TGTTCCGTCCACACGTTGCGGACGTACTCAAGTTCTGCCGGCGAGCCGATGGCGGAAAGCAGAAAGACGA
CCTGGTAGAAACCTGCATTCGGTTAAACACCACGCACGTTGCCATGCAGCGTACGAAGAAGGCCAAGAAC
GGCCGCCTGGTGACGGTATCCGAGGGTGAAGCCTTGATTAGCCGCTACAAGATCGTAAAGAGCGAAACCG
GGCGGCCGGAGTACATCGAGATCGAGCTAGCTGATTGGATGTACCGCGAGATCACAGAAGGCAAGAACCC
GGACGTGCTGACGGTTCACCCCGATTACTTTTTGATCGATCCCGGCATCGGCCGTTTTCTCTACCGCCTG
GCACGCCGCGCCGCAGGCAAGGCAGAAGCCAGATGGTTGTTCAAGACGATCTACGAACGCAGTGGCAGCG
CCGGAGAGTTCAAGAAGTTCTGTTTCACCGTGCGCAAGCTGATCGGGTCAAATGACCTGCCGGAGTACGA
TTTGAAGGAGGAGGCGGGGCAGGCTGGCCCGATCCTAGTCATGCGCTACCGCAACCTGATCGAGGGCGAA
GCATCCGCCGGTTCCTAATGTACGGAGCAGATGCTAGGGCAAATTGCCCTAGCAGGGGAAAAAGGTCGAA
AAGGTCTCTTTCCTGTGGATAGCACGTACATTGGGAACCCAAAGCCGTACATTGGGAACCGGAACCCGTA
CATTGGGAACCCAAAGCCGTACATTGGGAACCGGTCACACATGTAAGTGACTGATATAAAAGAGAAAAAA
GGCGATTTTTCCGCCTAAAACTCTTTAAAACTTATTAAAACTCTTAAAACCCGCCTGGCCTGTGCATAAC
TGTCTGGCCAGCGCACAGCCGAAGAGCTGCAAAAAGCGCCTACCCTTCGGTCGCTGCGCTCCCTACGCCC
CGCCGCTTCGCGTCGGCCTATCGCGGCCGCTGGCCGCTCAAAAATGGCTGGCCTACGGCCAGGCAATCTA
CCAGCGCGCGGACAAGCTAGGATTGGCAGGATATATTCAGTTGTAAATGCGAGCTGTTGGCTGGCTGGTG
GCAGGATATATTCAGTTGTAAATAAATTGACGCTTAGACAACTTAATAACACATTGCGGACGTTTTTAAT
GTACTGAATTAACGCCGAATTAATTCGAGCTCTCTAGAATCGTCGACTCGAGACTAGAGCCAAGCTGATC
TCCTTTGCCCCGGAGATCACCATGGACGACTTTCTCTATCTCTACGATCTAGGAAGAAAGTTCGACGGAG
AAGGTGACGATACCATGTTCACCACCGATAATGAGAAGATTAGCCTCTTCAATTTCAGAAAGAATGCTGA
CCCACAGATGGTTAGAGAGGCTTACGCGGCAGGTCTCATCAAGACGATCTACCCGAGTAATAATCTCCAG
GAGATCAAATACCTTCCCAAGAAGGTTAAAGATGCAGTCAAAAGATTCAGGACTAACTGCATCAAGAACA
CAGAGAAAGATATATTTCTCAAGATCAGAAGTACTATTCCAGTATGGACGATTCAAGGCTTGCTTCATAA
ACCAAGGCAAGTAATAGAGATTGGAGTCTCTAAGAAAGTAGTTCCTACTGAATCAAAGGCCATGGAGTCA
AAAATTCAGATCGAGGATCTAACAGAACTCGCCGTGAAGACTGGCGAACAGTTCATACAGAGTCTTTTAC
GACTCAATGACAAGAAGAAAATCTTCGTCAACATGGTGGAGCACGACACTCTCGTCTACTCCAAGAATAT
CAAAGATACAGTCTCAGAAGACCAAAGGGCTATTGAGACTTTTCAACAAAGGGTAATATCGGGAAACCTC
CTCGGATTCCATTGCCCAGCTATCTGTCACTTCATCAAAAGGACAGTAGAAAAGGAAGGTGGCACCTACA
AATGCCATCATTGCGATAAAGGAAAGGCTATCGTTCAAGATGCCTCTGCCGACAGTGGTCCCAAAGATGG
ACCCCCACCCACGAGGAGCATCGTGGAAAAAGAAGACGTTCCAACCACGTCTTCAAAGCAAGTGGATTGA
TGTGATATCTCCACTGACGTAAGGGATGACGCACAATCCCACTATCCTTCGCAAGACCCTTCCTCTATAT
AAGGAAGTTCATTTCATTTGGAGAGAGGCCTATTTTTACAACAATTACCAACAACAACAAACAACAAACA
ACATTACAATTACTATTTACAATTACAGGCCTCCCGGGACCATGAAAGATAACACTGTTCCATTGAAACT
CATCGCTCTCCTCGCTAACGGTGAGTTCCACTCTGGTGAGCAGCTCGGTGAGACTTTAGGTATGTCTCGT
GCTGCTATCAACAAGCACATCCAGACTTTACGTGATTGGGGAGTTGATGTTTTCACTGTTCCAGGAAAGG
GTTACTCTTTACCAGAGCCAATCCCATTATTGAACGCTAAGCAGATCTTGGGTCAGCTTGATGGAGGATC
TGTTGCTGTTCTTCCAGTTGTTGATTCTACTAACCAGTACCTTCTCGATCGTATTGGAGAGCTCAAGTCT
GGTGATGCTTGCATTGCTGAGTACCAGCAGGCAGGTCGTGGTTCTCGTGGTAGGAAGTGGTTCTCTCCAT
TCGGTGCAAACCTCTACCTTTCTATGTTCTGGAGGCTTAAGAGGGGTCCAGCTGCTATTGGTCTTGGTCC
AGTTATTGGTATTGTTATGGCTGAGGCTCTCAGGAAGCTCGGTGCTGATAAGGTTAGGGTGAAGTGGCCA
AACGATCTCTACCTCCAGGATAGGAAGTTGGCTGGTATTTTGGTGGAGCTTGCTGGAATTACTGGAGATG
CTGCTCAGATTGTGATCGGAGCTGGAATCAACGTGGCTATGAGGAGGGTCGAGGAGTCTGTCGTCAACCA
GGGATGGATCACTCTTCAGGAGGCTGGTATCAACCTTGATAGGAACACACTTGCTGCTACACTTATCAGG
GAGCTTAGGGCTGCTCTTGAGTTGTTCGAGCAAGAGGGTTTGGCTCCATACTTGCCAAGGTGGGAGAAGT
TGGATAACTTCATCAACAGGCCAGTCAAGTTGATCATCGGTGATAAGGAGATTTTCGGTATTTCTAGGGG
TATTGATAAGCAAGGTGCTTTGTTGTTGGAGCAAGATGGTGTTATCAAGCCATGGATGGGTGGTGAGATC
TCTTTGAGGTCTGCTGAGAAGGGGTCAGGAAGCGAAACACCAGGAACATCAGAAAGTGCAACACCAGAAT
CTGGATCCGGCTCTGAAACTCCTGGTACTAGTGAATCGGCTACCCCTGAATCAGGGTCCTGATCACGGCC
ATGCTAGAGTCCGCAAAAATCACCAGTCTCTCTCTACAAATCTATCTCTCTCTATTTTTCTCCAGAATAA
TGTGTGAGTAGTTCCCAGATAAGGGAATTAGGGTTCTTATAGGGTTTCGCTCATGTGTTGAGCATATAAG
AAACCCTTAGTATGTATTTGTATTTGTAAAATACTTCTATCAATAAAATTTCTAATTCCTAAAACCAAAA
TCCAGTGACCTGGTAACCTGGCAGGATATATGCGGTTGTAATTTTGGCAGGATATATGCGGTTGTAATTC
ATTTTTATTGTCTAAATTTCTGTATTTGTTTGTTTGCAATTAGATCCACGTTGTGTCTCAAAATCTCTGA
TGTTACATTGCACAAGATAAAAATATATCATCATGAACAATAAAACTGTCTGCTTACATAAACAGTAATA
CAAGGGGTGTTATGAGCCATATTCAACGGGAAACGTCGAGGCCGCGATTAAATTCCAACATGGATGCTGA
TTTATATGGGTATAAATGGGCTCGCGATAATGTCGGGCAATCAGGTGCGACAATCTATCGCTTGTATGGG
AAGCCCGATGCGCCAGAGTTGTTTCTGAAACATGGCAAAGGTAGCGTTGCCAATGATGTTACAGATGAGA
TGGTCAGACTAAACTGGCTGACGGAATTTATGCCTCTTCCGACCATCAAGCATTTTATCCGTACTCCTGA
TGATGCATGGTTACTCACCACTGCGATCCCCGGAAAAACAGCATTCCAGGTATTAGAAGAATATCCTGAT
TCAGGTGAAAATATTGTTGATGCGCTGGCAGTGTTCCTGCGCCGGTTGCATTCGATTCCTGTTTGTAATT
GTCCTTTTAACAGCGATCGCGTATTTCGTCTCGCTCAGGCGCAATCACGAATGAATAACGGTTTGGTTGA
TGCGAGTGATTTTGATGACGAGCGTAATGGCTGGCCTGTTGAACAAGTCTGGAAAGAAATGCATAAACTT
TTGCCATTCTCACCGGATTCAGTCGTCACTCATGGTGATTTCTCACTTGATAACCTTATTTTTGACGAGG
GGAAATTAATAGGTTGTATTGATGTTGGACGAGTCGGAATCGCAGACCGATACCAGGATCTTGCCATCCT
ATGGAACTGCCTCGGTGAGTTTTCTCCTTCATTACAGAAACGGCTTTTTCAAAAATATGGTATTGATAAT
CCTGATATGAATAAATTGCAGTTTCATTTGATGCTCGATGAGTTTTTCTAATCAGAATTGGTTAATTGGT
TGTAACACTGGCAGAGCATTACGCTGACTTGACGGGACGGCGCAAGCTCATGACCAAAATCCCTTAACGT
GAGTTACGCGTCGTTCCACTGAGCGTCAGACCCCGTAGAAAAGATCAAAGGATCTTC
